>Addgene plasmid #17220 | pMXs-hc-MYC | addgene full sequence | sequence record 227750 | Addgene NGS Result
ATCGTTCTGTGTTGTCTCTGTCTGACTGTGTTTCTGTATTTGTCTGAAAATTAGGGCCAGACTGTTACCA
CTCCCTTAAGTTTGACCTTAGGTCACTGGAAAGATGTCGAGCGGATCGCTCACAACCAGTCGGTAGATGT
CAAGAAGAGACGTTGGGTTACCTTCTGCTCTGCAGAATGGCCAACCTTTAACGTCGGATGGCCGCGAGAC
GGCACCTTTAACCGAGACCTCATCACCCAGGTTAAGATCAAGGTCTTTTCACCTGGCCCGCATGGACACC
CAGACCAGGTCCCCTACATCGTGACCTGGGAAGCCTTGGCTTTTGACCCCCCTCCCTGGGTCAAGCCCTT
TGTACACCCTAAGCCTCCGCCTCCTCTTCCTCCATCCGCCCCGTCTCTCCCCCTTGAACCTCCTCGTTCG
ACCCCGCCTCGATCCTCCCTTTATCCAGCCCTCACTCCTTCTCTAGGCGCCCCCATATGGCCATATGAGA
TCTTATATGGGGCACCCCCGCCCCTTGTAAACTTCCCTGACCCTGACATGACAAGAGTTACTAACAGCCC
CTCTCTCCAAGCTCACTTACAGGCTCTCTACTTAGTCCAGCACGAAGTCTGGAGACCTCTGGCGGCAGCC
TACCAAGAACAACTGGACCGACCGGTGGTACCTCACCCTTACCGAGTCGGCGACACAGTGTGGGTCCGCC
GACACCAGACTAAGAACCTAGAACCTCGCTGGAAAGGACCTTACACAGTCCTGCTGACCACCCCCACCGC
CCTCAAAGTAGACGGCATCGCAGCTTGGATACACGCCGCCCACGTGAAGGCTGCCGACCCCGGGGGTGGA
CCATCCTCTAGACTGCCGGATCTAGCTAGTTAATTAAGGATCCCAGTGTGGTGGTACGGGAAATCACAAG
TTTGTACAAAAAAGCAGGCTCCGCGGCCGCCCCCTTCACCATGCCCCTCAACGTTAGCTTCACCAACAGG
AACTATGACCTCGACTACGACTCGGTGCAGCCGTATTTCTACTGCGACGAGGAGGAGAACTTCTACCAGC
AGCAGCAGCAGAGCGAGCTGCAGCCCCCGGCGCCCAGCGAGGATATCTGGAAGAAATTCGAGCTGCTGCC
CACCCCGCCCCTGTCCCCTAGCCGCCGCTCCGGGCTCTGCTCGCCCTCCTACGTTGCGGTCACACCCTTC
TCCCTTCGGGGAGACAACGACGGCGGTGGCGGGAGCTTCTCCACGGCCGACCAGCTGGAGATGGTGACCG
AGCTGCTGGGAGGAGACATGGTGAACCAGAGTTTCATCTGCGACCCGGACGACGAGACCTTCATCAAAAA
CATCATCATCCAGGACTGTATGTGGAGCGGCTTCTCGGCCGCCGCCAAGCTCGTCTCAGAGAAGCTGGCC
TCCTACCAGGCTGCGCGCAAAGACAGCGGCAGCCCGAACCCCGCCCGCGGCCACAGCGTCTGCTCCACCT
CCAGCTTGTACCTGCAGGATCTGAGCGCCGCCGCCTCAGAGTGCATCGACCCCTCGGTGGTCTTCCCCTA
CCCTCTCAACGACAGCAGCTCGCCCAAGTCCTGCGCCTCGCAAGACTCCAGCGCCTTCTCTCCGTCCTCG
GATTCTCTGCTCTCCTCGACGGAGTCCTCCCCGCAGGGCAGCCCCGAGCCCCTGGTGCTCCATGAGGAGA
CACCGCCCACCACCAGCAGCGACTCTGAGGAGGAACAAGAAGATGAGGAAGAAATCGATGTTGTTTCTGT
GGAAAAGAGGCAGGCTCCTGGCAAAAGGTCAGAGTCTGGATCACCTTCTGCTGGAGGCCACAGCAAACCT
CCTCACAGCCCACTGGTCCTCAAGAGGTGCCACGTCTCCACACATCAGCACAACTACGCAGCGCCTCCCT
CCACTCGGAAGGACTATCCTGCTGCCAAGAGGGTCAAGTTGGACAGTGTCAGAGTCCTGAGACAGATCAG
CAACAACCGAAAATGCACCAGCCCCAGGTCCTCGGACACCGAGGAGAATGTCAAGAGGCGAACACACAAC
GTCTTGGAGCGCCAGAGGAGGAACGAGCTAAAACGGAGCTTTTTTGCCCTGCGTGACCAGATCCCGGAGT
TGGAAAACAATGAAAAGGCCCCCAAGGTAGTTATCCTTAAAAAAGCCACAGCATACATCCTGTCCGTCCA
AGCAGAGGAGCAAAAGCTCATTTCTGAAGAGGACTTGTTGCGGAAACGACGAGAACAGTTGAAACACAAA
CTTGAACAGCTACGGAACTCTTGTGCGTGAAAGGGTGGGCGCGCCGACCCAGCTTTCTTGTACAAAGTGG
TGATATTCCAGCTGAGCGCCGGTCGCTACCATTACCAGTTGGTCTGGTGTCAAAAATAATAATAACCGGG
CAGGCCATGTCTGCCCGTATTTCGCGTAAGGAAATCCATTATGTACTATTTAAACTCGAGCGGCCGCCAG
CACAGTGGTCGACGATAAAATAAAAGATTTTATTTAGTCTCCAGAAAAAGGGGGGAATGAAAGACCCCAC
CTGTAGGTTTGGCAAGCTAGCTTAAGTAACGCCATTTTGCAAGGCATGGAAAAATACATAACTGAGAATA
GAGAAGTTCAGATCAAGGTCAGGAACAGATGGAACAGCTGAATATGGGCCAAACAGGATATCTGTGGTAA
GCAGTTCCTGCCCCGGCTCAGGGCCAAGAACAGATGGAACAGCTGAATATGGGCCAAACAGGATATCTGT
GGTAAGCAGTTCCTGCCCCGGCTCAGGGCCAAGAACAGATGGTCCCCAGATGCGGTCCAGCCCTCAGCAG
TTTCTAGAGAACCATCAGATGTTTCCAGGGTGCCCCAAGGACCTGAAATGACCCTGTGCCTTATTTGAAC
TAACCAATCAGTTCGCTTCTCGCTTCTGTTCGCGCGCTTCTGCTCCCCGAGCTCAATAAAAGAGCCCACA
ACCCCTCACTCGGGGCGCCAGTCCTCCGATTGACTGAGTCGCCCGGGTACCCGTGTATCCAATAAACCCT
CTTGCAGTTGCATCCGACTTGTGGTCTCGCTGTTCCTTGGGAGGGTCTCCTCTGAGTGATTGACTACCCG
TCAGCGGGGGTCTTTCACATGCAGCATGTATCAAAATTAATTTGGTTTTTTTTCTTAAGTATTTACATTA
AATGGCCATAGTTGCATTAATGAATCGGCCAACGCGCGGGGAGAGGCGGTTTGCGTATTGGGCGCTCTTC
CGCTTCCTCGCTCACTGACTCGCTGCGCTCGGTCGTTCGGCTGCGGCGAGCGGTATCAGCTCACTCAAAG
GCGGTAATACGGTTATCCACAGAATCAGGGGATAACGCAGGAAAGAACATGTGAGCAAAAGGCCAGCAAA
AGGCCAGGAACCGTAAAAAGGCCGCGTTGCTGGCGTTTTTCCATAGGCTCCGCCCCCCTGACGAGCATCA
CAAAAATCGACGCTCAAGTCAGAGGTGGCGAAACCCGACAGGACTATAAAGATACCAGGCGTTTCCCCCT
GGAAGCTCCCTCGTGCGCTCTCCTGTTCCGACCCTGCCGCTTACCGGATACCTGTCCGCCTTTCTCCCTT
CGGGAAGCGTGGCGCTTTCTCATAGCTCACGCTGTAGGTATCTCAGTTCGGTGTAGGTCGTTCGCTCCAA
GCTGGGCTGTGTGCACGAACCCCCCGTTCAGCCCGACCGCTGCGCCTTATCCGGTAACTATCGTCTTGAG
TCCAACCCGGTAAGACACGACTTATCGCCACTGGCAGCAGCCACTGGTAACAGGATTAGCAGAGCGAGGT
ATGTAGGCGGTGCTACAGAGTTCTTGAAGTGGTGGCCTAACTACGGCTACACTAGAAGAACAGTATTTGG
TATCTGCGCTCTGCTGAAGCCAGTTACCTTCGGAAAAAGAGTTGGTAGCTCTTGATCCGGCAAACAAACC
ACCGCTGGTAGCGGTGGTTTTTTTGTTTGCAAGCAGCAGATTACGCGCAGAAAAAAAGGATCTCAAGAAG
ATCCTTTGATCTTTTCTACGGGGTCTGACGCTCAGTGGAACGAAAACTCACGTTAAGGGATTTTGGTCAT
GAGATTATCAAAAAGGATCTTCACCTAGATCCTTTTGCGGCCGGCCGCAAATCAATCTAAAGTATATATG
AGTAAACTTGGTCTGACAGTTACCAATGCTTAATCAGTGAGGCACCTATCTCAGCGATCTGTCTATTTCG
TTCATCCATAGTTGCCTGACTCCCCGTCGTGTAGATAACTACGATACGGGAGGGCTTACCATCTGGCCCC
AGTGCTGCAATGATACCGCGAGACCCACGCTCACCGGCTCCAGATTTATCAGCAATAAACCAGCCAGCCG
GAAGGGCCGAGCGCAGAAGTGGTCCTGCAACTTTATCCGCCTCCATCCAGTCTATTAATTGTTGCCGGGA
AGCTAGAGTAAGTAGTTCGCCAGTTAATAGTTTGCGCAACGTTGTTGCCATTGCTACAGGCATCGTGGTG
TCACGCTCGTCGTTTGGTATGGCTTCATTCAGCTCCGGTTCCCAACGATCAAGGCGAGTTACATGATCCC
CCATGTTGTGCAAAAAAGCGGTTAGCTCCTTCGGTCCTCCGATCGTTGTCAGAAGTAAGTTGGCCGCAGT
GTTATCACTCATGGTTATGGCAGCACTGCATAATTCTCTTACTGTCATGCCATCCGTAAGATGCTTTTCT
GTGACTGGTGAGTACTCAACCAAGTCATTCTGAGAATAGTGTATGCGGCGACCGAGTTGCTCTTGCCCGG
CGTCAATACGGGATAATACCGCGCCACATAGCAGAACTTTAAAAGTGCTCATCATTGGAAAACGTTCTTC
GGGGCGAAAACTCTCAAGGATCTTACCGCTGTTGAGATCCAGTTCGATGTAACCCACTCGTGCACCCAAC
TGATCTTCAGCATCTTTTACTTTCACCAGCGTTTCTGGGTGAGCAAAAACAGGAAGGCAAAATGCCGCAA
AAAAGGGAATAAGGGCGACACGGAAATGTTGAATACTCATACTCTTCCTTTTTCAATATTATTGAAGCAT
TTATCAGGGTTATTGTCTCATGAGCGGATACATATTTGAATGTATTTAGAAAAATAAACAAATAGGGGTT
CCGCGCACATTTCCCCGAAAAGTGCCACCTGCATAATGAAAGACCCCACCTGTAGGTTTGGCAAGCTAGC
TTAAGTAACGCCATTTTGCAAGGCATGGAAAAATACATAACTGAGAATAGAAAAGTTCAGATCAAGGTCA
GGAACAGATGGAACAGCTGAATATGGGCCAAACAGGATATCTGTGGTAAGCAGTTCCTGCCCCGGCTCAG
GGCCAAGAACAGATGGAACAGCTGAATATGGGCCAAACAGGATATCTGTGGTAAGCAGTTCCTGCCCCGG
CTCAGGGCCAAGAACAGATGGTCCCCAGATGCGGTCCAGCCCTCAGCAGTTTCTAGAGAACCATCAGATG
TTTCCAGGGTGCCCCAAGGACCTGAAATGACCCTGTGCCTTATTTGAACTAACCAATCAGTTCGCTTCTC
GCTTCTGTTCGCGCGCTTCTGCTCCCCGAGCTCAATAAAAGAGCCCACAACCCCTCACTCGGCGCGCCAG
TCCTCCGATTGACTGAGTCGCCCGGGTACCCGTGTATCCAATAAACCCTCTTGCAGTTGCATCCGACTTG
TGGTCTCGCTGTTCCTTGGGAGGGTCTCCTCTGAGTGATTGACTACCCGTCAGCGGGGGTCTTTCATTTG
GGGGCTCGTCCGGGATCGGGAGACCCCTGCCCAGGGACCACCGACCCACCACCGGGAGGTAAGCTGGCCA
GCAACTTATCTGTGTCTGTCCGATTGTCTAGTGTCTATGACTGATTTTATGCGCCTGCGTCGGTACTAGT
TAGCTAACTAGCTCTGTATCTGGCGGACCCGTGGTGGAACTGACGAGTTCGGAACACCCGGCCGCAACCC
TGGGAGACGTCCCAGGGACTTCGGGGGCCGTTTTTGTGGCCCGACCTGAGTCCAAAAATCCCGATCGTTT
TGGACTCTTTGGTGCACCCCCCTAATAGGAGGGATATGTGGTTCTGGTAGGAGACGAGAACCTAAAACAG
TTCCCGCCTCCGTCTGAATTTTTGCTTTCGGTTTGGGACCGAAGCCGCGCCGCGCGTCTTGTCTGCTGCA
GC
Features (pLannotate 1.2.2; 14 found; start..end, strand, type, name):
     55..471     +  CDS            gag (truncated): truncated Moloney murine leukemia virus (MMLV) gag gene lacking the start codon
    481..855     +  misc_feature   pol region: Moloney murine leukemia virus (MMLV) pol region containing the splice acceptor site
    906..930     +  protein_bind   attB1: mutant version of attB; recombination site for the Gateway® BP reaction BP Clonase™
    951..2267    +  CDS            MYC: MYC_HUMAN - Also known as BHLHE39. Experimental evidence at protein level: Swiss-Prot protein existence level 1. Transcription factor that binds DNA in a non-specific manner, yet also specifically recognizes the core sequence 5'-CAC[GA]TG-3'. Activates the transcription of growth-related genes. Binds to the VEGFA promoter, promoting VEGFA production and subsequent sprouting angiogenesis (PubMed:24940000). Regulator of somatic reprogramming, controls self-renewal of embryonic stem cells. Functions with TAF6L to activate target gene expression through RNA polymerase II pause release (By similari
   2287..2311    -  protein_bind   attB2: mutant version of attB; recombination site for the Gateway® BP reaction BP Clonase™
   2506..2627    +  LTR            3' LTR (ΔU3) (fragment): self-inactivating 3' long terminal repeat (LTR) from Moloney murine leukemia virus
   2628..3097    +  LTR            LTR: long terminal repeat from Moloney murine leukemia virus
   3163..3215    -  CDS            lacI (fragment): lac repressor; lacI; The lac repressor binds to the lac operator to inhibit transcription in E. coli. This inhibition can be relieved by adding lactose or isopropyl-β-D-thiogalactopyranoside (IPTG).
   3398..3986    -  rep_origin     ori: high-copy-number ColE1/pMB1/pBR322/pUC origin of replication
   4150..5010    -  CDS            AmpR: β-lactamase; bla; confers resistance to ampicillin, carbenicillin, and related antibiotics
   5011..5115    -  promoter       AmpR promoter: bla
   5145..5738    +  LTR            LTR: long terminal repeat from Moloney murine leukemia virus
   5801..6000    +  misc_feature   MMLV Ψ: packaging signal of Moloney murine leukemia virus (MMLV)
   6052..6140    +  misc_feature   MESV Ψ (fragment): packaging signal of murine embryonic stem cell virus
