[The description below was written by a language model from this plasmid's Addgene catalogue record and pLannotate feature annotations shown in this document.]
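Description:
pMXs-hc-MYC is a Moloney murine leukemia virus (MMLV)-based retroviral expression vector built on the pMXs backbone and carrying the human c-MYC coding sequence. In bacteria it is maintained as a high-copy plasmid through a ColE1/pUC-type origin and selected with ampicillin via the β-lactamase gene and its native promoter. No mammalian selection marker or reporter is annotated in the sequenced record of about 6.2 kb.

The viral portion is laid out as a classic gammaretroviral transfer cassette. A 5′ MMLV LTR is followed by the Ψ packaging signal, a truncated gag region lacking its start codon (which extends the packaging signal without producing Gag), and a pol fragment that supplies the splice acceptor. The unmutated, roughly 1.3 kb MYC open reading frame sits downstream of these elements and is flanked by intact attB1 and attB2 sites, which suggests the insert was introduced by Gateway recombination even though the catalogue lists restriction cloning. The 3′ LTR closes the cassette. The annotation tool labels a short adjoining stretch as a ΔU3 fragment, but this abuts a full LTR annotation and probably reflects a partial match rather than a self-inactivating design. No internal promoter is annotated, so MYC transcription is presumably driven by the 5′ LTR. Because gag, pol and env functions are absent, virus must be produced in packaging cells that supply them in trans, after which the cassette integrates into dividing target cells.

The stated purpose is retroviral expression of human c-MYC, and the associated publication used it as one of the defined factors for inducing pluripotent stem cells from adult human fibroblasts.
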