Addgene plasmid #17220: pMXs-hc-MYC
Purpose: Retroviral expression of human cMYC
Depositing lab: Shinya Yamanaka. Depositing organization: Kyoto University, Center for iPS Cell Research and Application. Publication: Induction of pluripotent stem cells from adult human fibroblasts by defined factors. Takahashi K, Tanabe K, Ohnuki M, Narita M, Ichisaka T, Tomoda K, Yamanaka S. Cell. 2007 Nov 30. 131(5):861-72. 10.1016/j.cell.2007.11.019 PubMed 18035408.
Backbone
  Vector backbone: pMXs
  Backbone size w/o insert (bp): 4600
  Vector type: Mammalian Expression, Retroviral
Growth in bacteria
  Bacterial resistance: Ampicillin, 100 μg/mL
  Growth temperature: 37°C
  Growth strain: DH5alpha
  Copy number: High Copy
Gene/Insert
  Gene/Insert name: c-MYC
  Species: H. sapiens (human)
  Insert size (bp): 1320
  Mutation: None
  GenBank ID: BAA01375.1
  Entrez Gene: MYC (a.k.a. MRTL, MYCC, bHLHe39, c-Myc)
  Cloning method: Restriction Enzyme; 5′ cloning site attB1 (not destroyed); 3′ cloning site attB2 (not destroyed)
  Sequencing primers: 5′ pMX-S1811
Resource information
  A portion of this plasmid was derived from a plasmid made by: pMXs is from Dr. Toshio Kitamura of the University of Tokyo, the Institute of Medical Science. If you use this plasmid in a paper, please cite: Retrovirus-mediated gene transfer and expression cloning: powerful tools in functional genomics. Exp Hematol. 2003 Nov;31(11):1007-14. Kitamura T, Koshino Y, Shibata F, Oki T, Nakajima H, Nosaka T, Kumagai H.
Terms and licenses: Academic/Nonprofit Terms; Industry Terms: Not Available to Industry
Depositor comments: The sequence of primer pMX-S1811 is GAC GGC ATC GCA GCT TGG ATA CAC.
How to cite: pMXs-hc-MYC was a gift from Shinya Yamanaka (Addgene plasmid # 17220 ; http://n2t.net/addgene:17220 ; RRID:Addgene_17220)
