>Addgene plasmid #17220 | pMXs-hc-MYC | addgene partial sequence | sequence record 22802 | 17220 with pBMN5'
GGACATCCTCTAGACTGCCGGATCTAGCTAGTTAATTAAGGATCCCAGTGTGGTGGTACGGGAAATCACA
AGTTTGTACAAAAAAGCAGGCTCCGCGGCCGCCCCCTTCACCATGCCCCTCAACGTTAGCTTCACCAACA
GGAACTATGACCTCGACTACGACTCGGTGCAGCCGTATTTCTACTGCGACGAGGAGGAGAACTTCTACCA
GCAGCAGCAGCAGAGCGAGCTGCAGCCCCCGGCGCCCAGCGAGGATATCTGGAAGAAATTCGAGCTGCTG
CCCACCCCGCCCCTGTCCCCTAGCCGCCGCTCCGGGCTCTGCTCGCCCTCCTACGTTGCGGTCACACCCT
TCTCCCTTCGGGGAGACAACGACGGCGGTGGCGGGAGCTTCTCCACGGCCGACCAGCTGGAGATGGTGAC
CGAGCTGCTGGGAGGAGACATGGTGAACCAGAGTTTCATCTGCGACCCGGACGACGAGACCTTCATCAAA
AACATCATCATCCAGGACTGTATGTGGAGCGGCTTCTCGGCCGCCGCCAAGCTCGTCT
